LOCUS       Exported 8323 bp ds-DNA circular SYN 12-MAY-2021
DEFINITION  3rd generation lentiviral gRNA plasmid targeting human CLK1.
ACCESSION   .
VERSION     .
KEYWORDS    CLK1 gRNA (BRDN0001146512)
SOURCE      synthetic DNA construct
  ORGANISM  synthetic DNA construct
REFERENCE   1 (bases 1 to 8323)
  AUTHORS   Doench JG, Fusi N, Sullender M, Hegde M, Vaimberg EW, Donovan KF,
            Smith I, Tothova Z, Wilen C, Orchard R, Virgin HW, Listgarten J,
            Root DE
  TITLE     Optimized sgRNA design to maximize activity and minimize off-target
            effects of CRISPR-Cas9.
  JOURNAL   Nat Biotechnol. 2016 Jan 18. doi: 10.1038/nbt.3437.
  PUBMED    26780180
REFERENCE   2 (bases 1 to 8323)
  AUTHORS   .
  TITLE     Direct Submission
  JOURNAL   Exported May 12, 2021 from SnapGene Server 1.1.58
            http://www.snapgene.com
FEATURES             Location/Qualifiers
     source          1..8323
                     /organism="synthetic DNA construct"
                     /mol_type="other DNA"
     promoter        87..1265
                     /label=EF-1-alpha promoter
                     /note="strong constitutive promoter for human elongation
                     factor EF-1-alpha"
     intron          318..1256
                     /label=EF-1-alpha intron A
                     /note="intron upstream of the start codon of human
                     EF-1-alpha"
     primer_bind     1213..1233
                     /label=EF1a-F
                     /note="Human elongation factor-1a promoter, forward primer"
     CDS             1278..1877
                     /codon_start=1
                     /gene="pac from Streptomyces alboniger"
                     /product="puromycin N-acetyltransferase"
                     /label=PuroR
                     /note="confers resistance to puromycin"
                     /translation="MTEYKPTVRLATRDDVPRAVRTLAAAFADYPATRHTVDPDRHIER
                     VTELQELFLTRVGLDIGKVWVADDGAAVAVWTTPESVEAGAVFAEIGPRMAELSGSRLA
                     AQQQMEGLLAPHRPKEPAWFLATVGVSPDHQGKGLGSAVVLPGVEAAERAGVPAFLETS
                     APRNLPFYERLGFTVTADVEVPEGPRTWCMTRKPGA"
     primer_bind     complement(1278..1297)
                     /label=Puro-R
                     /note="Puromycin resistance gene, reverse primer. Also
                     called puro-variant-R"
     primer_bind     1774..1794
                     /label=Puro-F
                     /note="Puromycin resistance gene, forward primer"
     misc_feature    1893..2481
                     /label=WPRE
                     /note="woodchuck hepatitis virus posttranscriptional
                     regulatory element"
     primer_bind     complement(1946..1966)
                     /label=WPRE-R
                     /note="WPRE, reverse primer"
     CDS             complement(2364..2375)
                     /codon_start=1
                     /product="Factor Xa recognition and cleavage site"
                     /label=Factor Xa site
                     /translation="IEGR"
     LTR             2553..2786
                     /label=3' LTR (Delta-U3)
                     /note="self-inactivating 3' long terminal repeat (LTR) from
                     HIV-1"
     polyA_signal    2864..2985
                     /label=SV40 poly(A) signal
                     /note="SV40 polyadenylation signal"
     primer_bind     complement(2901..2920)
                     /label=SV40pA-R
                     /note="SV40 polyA, reverse primer"
     primer_bind     2955..2974
                     /label=EBV-rev
                     /note="SV40 polyA terminator, reverse primer"
     rep_origin      3025..3160
                     /label=SV40 ori
                     /note="SV40 origin of replication"
     primer_bind     3087..3106
                     /label=SV40pro-F
                     /note="SV40 promoter/origin, forward primer"
     primer_bind     complement(3180..3199)
                     /label=T7
                     /note="T7 promoter, forward primer"
     promoter        complement(3181..3199)
                     /label=T7 promoter
                     /note="promoter for bacteriophage T7 RNA polymerase"
     primer_bind     complement(3209..3226)
                     /label=M13 Forward
                     /note="In lacZ gene. Also called M13-F20 or M13 (-21)
                     Forward"
     primer_bind     complement(3209..3225)
                     /label=M13 fwd
                     /note="common sequencing primer, one of multiple similar
                     variants"
     primer_bind     complement(3218..3240)
                     /label=M13/pUC Forward
                     /note="In lacZ gene"
     rep_origin      3367..3822
                     /direction=RIGHT
                     /label=f1 ori
                     /note="f1 bacteriophage origin of replication; arrow
                     indicates direction of (+) strand synthesis"
     primer_bind     complement(3454..3473)
                     /label=F1ori-R
                     /note="F1 origin, reverse primer"
     primer_bind     3664..3685
                     /label=F1ori-F
                     /note="F1 origin, forward primer"
     promoter        3848..3952
                     /gene="bla"
                     /label=AmpR promoter
     CDS             3953..4813
                     /codon_start=1
                     /gene="bla"
                     /product="beta-lactamase"
                     /label=AmpR
                     /note="confers resistance to ampicillin, carbenicillin, and
                     related antibiotics"
                     /translation="MSIQHFRVALIPFFAAFCLPVFAHPETLVKVKDAEDQLGARVGYI
                     ELDLNSGKILESFRPEERFPMMSTFKVLLCGAVLSRIDAGQEQLGRRIHYSQNDLVEYS
                     PVTEKHLTDGMTVRELCSAAITMSDNTAANLLLTTIGGPKELTAFLHNMGDHVTRLDRW
                     EPELNEAIPNDERDTTMPVAMATTLRKLLTGELLTLASRQQLIDWMEADKVAGPLLRSA
                     LPAGWFIADKSGAGERGSRGIIAALGPDGKPSRIVVIYTTGSQATMDERNRQIAEIGAS
                     LIKHW"
     primer_bind     complement(4171..4190)
                     /label=Amp-R
                     /note="Ampicillin resistance gene, reverse primer"
     rep_origin      4984..5572
                     /direction=RIGHT
                     /label=ori
                     /note="high-copy-number ColE1/pMB1/pBR322/pUC origin of
                     replication"
     primer_bind     5473..5492
                     /label=pBR322ori-F
                     /note="pBR322 origin, forward primer"
     primer_bind     5726..5743
                     /label=L4440
                     /note="L4440 vector, forward primer"
     protein_bind    5860..5881
                     /label=CAP binding site
                     /bound_moiety="E. coli catabolite activator protein"
                     /note="CAP binding activates transcription in the presence
                     of cAMP."
     promoter        5896..5926
                     /label=lac promoter
                     /note="promoter for the E. coli lac operon"
     protein_bind    5934..5950
                     /label=lac operator
                     /bound_moiety="lac repressor encoded by lacI"
                     /note="The lac repressor binds to the lac operator to
                     inhibit transcription in E. coli. This inhibition can be
                     relieved by adding lactose or
                     isopropyl-beta-D-thiogalactopyranoside (IPTG)."
     primer_bind     5939..5961
                     /label=M13/pUC Reverse
                     /note="In lacZ gene"
     primer_bind     5958..5974
                     /label=M13 rev
                     /note="common sequencing primer, one of multiple similar
                     variants"
     primer_bind     5958..5974
                     /label=M13 Reverse
                     /note="In lacZ gene. Also called M13-rev"
     primer_bind     5993..6013
                     /label=T3
                     /note="T3 promoter, forward primer"
     promoter        5995..6013
                     /label=T3 promoter
                     /note="promoter for bacteriophage T3 RNA polymerase"
     promoter        6041..6267
                     /label=RSV promoter
                     /note="Rous sarcoma virus enhancer/promoter"
     LTR             6268..6448
                     /label=5' LTR (truncated)
                     /note="truncated 5' long terminal repeat (LTR) from HIV-1"
     misc_feature    6495..6620
                     /label=HIV-1 Psi
                     /note="packaging signal of human immunodeficiency virus
                     type 1"
     misc_feature    7113..7346
                     /label=RRE
                     /note="The Rev response element (RRE) of HIV-1 allows for
                     Rev-dependent mRNA export from the nucleus to the
                     cytoplasm."
     CDS             7531..7575
                     /codon_start=1
                     /product="antigenic peptide corresponding to amino acids
                     655 to 669 of the HIV envelope protein gp41 (Lutje Hulsik
                     et al., 2013)"
                     /label=gp41 peptide
                     /note="recognized by the 2H10 single-chain llama nanobody"
                     /translation="KNEQELLELDKWASL"
     promoter        7753..7993
                     /label=U6 promoter
                     /note="RNA polymerase III promoter for human U6 snRNA"
     primer_bind     7753..7773
                     /label=hU6-F
                     /note="Human U6 promoter, forward primer"
     primer_bind     7924..7943
                     /label=LKO.1 5'
                     /note="Human U6 promoter, forward primer"
     misc_RNA        8023..8098
                     /label=gRNA scaffold
                     /note="guide RNA scaffold for the Streptococcus pyogenes
                     CRISPR/Cas9 system"
     misc_feature    8154..8271
                     /label=cPPT/CTS
                     /note="central polypurine tract and central termination
                     sequence of HIV-1"
ORIGIN
        1 cccgggtgca aagatggata aagttttaaa cagagaggaa tctttgcagc taatggacct
       61 tctaggtctt gaaaggagtg ggaattggct ccggtgcccg tcagtgggca gagcgcacat
      121 cgcccacagt ccccgagaag ttggggggag gggtcggcaa ttgatccggt gcctagagaa
      181 ggtggcgcgg ggtaaactgg gaaagtgatg tcgtgtactg gctccgcctt tttcccgagg
      241 gtgggggaga accgtatata agtgcagtag tcgccgtgaa cgttcttttt cgcaacgggt
      301 ttgccgccag aacacaggta agtgccgtgt gtggttcccg cgggcctggc ctctttacgg
      361 gttatggccc ttgcgtgcct tgaattactt ccacctggct gcagtacgtg attcttgatc
      421 ccgagcttcg ggttggaagt gggtgggaga gttcgaggcc ttgcgcttaa ggagcccctt
      481 cgcctcgtgc ttgagttgag gcctggcctg ggcgctgggg ccgccgcgtg cgaatctggt
      541 ggcaccttcg cgcctgtctc gctgctttcg ataagtctct agccatttaa aatttttgat
      601 gacctgctgc gacgcttttt ttctggcaag atagtcttgt aaatgcgggc caagatctgc
      661 acactggtat ttcggttttt ggggccgcgg gcggcgacgg ggcccgtgcg tcccagcgca
      721 catgttcggc gaggcggggc ctgcgagcgc ggccaccgag aatcggacgg gggtagtctc
      781 aagctggccg gcctgctctg gtgcctggcc tcgcgccgcc gtgtatcgcc ccgccctggg
      841 cggcaaggct ggcccggtcg gcaccagttg cgtgagcgga aagatggccg cttcccggcc
      901 ctgctgcagg gagctcaaaa tggaggacgc ggcgctcggg agagcgggcg ggtgagtcac
      961 ccacacaaag gaaaagggcc tttccgtcct cagccgtcgc ttcatgtgac tccacggagt
     1021 accgggcgcc gtccaggcac ctcgattagt tctcgagctt ttggagtacg tcgtctttag
     1081 gttgggggga ggggttttat gcgatggagt ttccccacac tgagtgggtg gagactgaag
     1141 ttaggccagc ttggcacttg atgtaattct ccttggaatt tgcccttttt gagtttggat
     1201 cttggttcat tctcaagcct cagacagtgg ttcaaagttt ttttcttcca tttcaggtgt
     1261 cgtgacgtac ggccaccatg accgagtaca agcccacggt gcgcctcgcc acccgcgacg
     1321 acgtccccag ggccgtacgc accctcgccg ccgcgttcgc cgactacccc gccacgcgcc
     1381 acaccgtcga tccggaccgc cacatcgagc gggtcaccga gctgcaagaa ctcttcctca
     1441 cgcgcgtcgg gctcgacatc ggcaaggtgt gggtcgcgga cgacggcgcc gccgtggcgg
     1501 tctggaccac gccggagagc gtcgaagcgg gggcggtgtt cgccgagatc ggcccgcgca
     1561 tggccgagtt gagcggttcc cggctggccg cgcagcaaca gatggaaggc ctcctggcgc
     1621 cgcaccggcc caaggagccc gcgtggttcc tggccaccgt cggagtctcg cccgaccacc
     1681 agggcaaggg tctgggcagc gccgtcgtgc tccccggagt ggaggcggcc gagcgcgccg
     1741 gggtgcccgc cttcctggag acctccgcgc cccgcaacct ccccttctac gagcggctcg
     1801 gcttcaccgt caccgccgac gtcgaggtgc ccgaaggacc gcgcacctgg tgcatgaccc
     1861 gcaagcccgg tgcctgaacg cgttaagtcg acaatcaacc tctggattac aaaatttgtg
     1921 aaagattgac tggtattctt aactatgttg ctccttttac gctatgtgga tacgctgctt
     1981 taatgccttt gtatcatgct attgcttccc gtatggcttt cattttctcc tccttgtata
     2041 aatcctggtt gctgtctctt tatgaggagt tgtggcccgt tgtcaggcaa cgtggcgtgg
     2101 tgtgcactgt gtttgctgac gcaaccccca ctggttgggg cattgccacc acctgtcagc
     2161 tcctttccgg gactttcgct ttccccctcc ctattgccac ggcggaactc atcgccgcct
     2221 gccttgcccg ctgctggaca ggggctcggc tgttgggcac tgacaattcc gtggtgttgt
     2281 cggggaaatc atcgtccttt ccttggctgc tcgcctgtgt tgccacctgg attctgcgcg
     2341 ggacgtcctt ctgctacgtc ccttcggccc tcaatccagc ggaccttcct tcccgcggcc
     2401 tgctgccggc tctgcggcct cttccgcgtc ttcgccttcg ccctcagacg agtcggatct
     2461 ccctttgggc cgcctccccg cgtcgacttt aagaccaatg acttacaagg cagctgtaga
     2521 tcttagccac tttttaaaag aaaagggggg actggaaggg ctaattcact cccaacgaag
     2581 acaagatctg ctttttgctt gtactgggtc tctctggtta gaccagatct gagcctggga
     2641 gctctctggc taactaggga acccactgct taagcctcaa taaagcttgc cttgagtgct
     2701 tcaagtagtg tgtgcccgtc tgttgtgtga ctctggtaac tagagatccc tcagaccctt
     2761 ttagtcagtg tggaaaatct ctagcagtac gtatagtagt tcatgtcatc ttattattca
     2821 gtatttataa cttgcaaaga aatgaatatc agagagtgag aggaacttgt ttattgcagc
     2881 ttataatggt tacaaataaa gcaatagcat cacaaatttc acaaataaag catttttttc
     2941 actgcattct agttgtggtt tgtccaaact catcaatgta tcttatcatg tctggctcta
     3001 gctatcccgc ccctaactcc gcccatcccg cccctaactc cgcccagttc cgcccattct
     3061 ccgccccatg gctgactaat tttttttatt tatgcagagg ccgaggccgc ctcggcctct
     3121 gagctattcc agaagtagtg aggaggcttt tttggaggcc tagggacgta cccaattcgc
     3181 cctatagtga gtcgtattac gcgcgctcac tggccgtcgt tttacaacgt cgtgactggg
     3241 aaaaccctgg cgttacccaa cttaatcgcc ttgcagcaca tccccctttc gccagctggc
     3301 gtaatagcga agaggcccgc accgatcgcc cttcccaaca gttgcgcagc ctgaatggcg
     3361 aatgggnnnn nnnnnnnnnn nnnnnnnnnn nnnnnnnnnn nnnnnnnnnn nnnnnnnnnn
     3421 nnnnnnnnnn nnnnnnnnnn nnnnnnnnnn nnnnnnnnnn nnnnnnnnnn nnnnnnnnnn
     3481 nnnnnnnnnn cnnnnnnnnn nnnnnnnnnn nnnnnnnnnn nnnnnnnnnn nnnnnnnnnn
     3541 nnnnnnnnnn nnnnnnnnnn nnnnnnnnnn nnnnnnnnnn nnannnnnnn nnnnnnnnnn
     3601 nnnnnnnnnn nnnnnnnnnn nnnnnnnnnn nncctttgac gttggagtcc acgttcttta
     3661 atagtggact cttgttccaa actggaacaa cactcaaccc tatctcggtc tattcttttg
     3721 atttataagg gattttgccg atttcggcct attggttaaa aaatgagctg atttaacaaa
     3781 aatttaacgc gaattttaac aaaatattaa cgcttacaat ttaggtggca cttttcgggg
     3841 aaatgtgcgc ggaaccccta tttgtttatt tttctaaata cattcaaata tgtatccgct
     3901 catgagacaa taaccctgat aaatgcttca ataatattga aaaaggaaga gtatgagtat
     3961 tcaacatttc cgtgtcgccc ttattccctt ttttgcggca ttttgccttc ctgtttttgc
     4021 tcacccagaa acgctggtga aagtaaaaga tgctgaagat cagttgggtg cacgagtggg
     4081 ttacatcgaa ctggatctca acagcggtaa gatccttgag agttttcgcc ccgaagaacg
     4141 ttttccaatg atgagcactt ttaaagttct gctatgtggc gcggtattat cccgtattga
     4201 cgccgggcaa gagcaactcg gtcgccgcat acactattct cagaatgact tggttgagta
     4261 ctcaccagtc acagaaaagc atcttacgga tggcatgaca gtaagagaat tatgcagtgc
     4321 tgccataacc atgagtgata acactgcggc caacttactt ctgacaacga tcggaggacc
     4381 gaaggagcta accgcttttt tgcacaacat gggggatcat gtaactcgcc ttgatcgttg
     4441 ggaaccggag ctgaatgaag ccataccaaa cgacgagcgt gacaccacga tgcctgtagc
     4501 aatggcaaca acgttgcgca aactattaac tggcgaacta cttactctag cttcccggca
     4561 acaattaata gactggatgg aggcggataa agttgcagga ccacttctgc gctcggccct
     4621 tccggctggc tggtttattg ctgataaatc tggagccggt gagcgtgggt ctcgcggtat
     4681 cattgcagca ctggggccag atggtaagcc ctcccgtatc gtagttatct acacgacggg
     4741 gagtcaggca actatggatg aacgaaatag acagatcgct gagataggtg cctcactgat
     4801 taagcattgg taactgtcag accaagttta ctcatatata ctttagattg atttaaaact
     4861 tcatttttaa tttaaaagga tctaggtgaa gatccttttt gataatctca tgaccaaaat
     4921 cccttaacgt gagttttcgt tccactgagc gtcagacccc gtagaaaaga tcaaaggatc
     4981 ttcttgagat cctttttttc tgcgcgtaat ctgctgcttg caaacaaaaa aaccaccgct
     5041 accagcggtg gtttgtttgc cggatcaaga gctaccaact ctttttccga aggtaactgg
     5101 cttcagcaga gcgcagatac caaatactgt tcttctagtg tagccgtagt taggccacca
     5161 cttcaagaac tctgtagcac cgcctacata cctcgctctg ctaatcctgt taccagtggc
     5221 tgctgccagt ggcgataagt cgtgtcttac cgggttggac tcaagacgat agttaccgga
     5281 taaggcgcag cggtcgggct gaacgggggg ttcgtgcaca cagcccagct tggagcgaac
     5341 gacctacacc gaactgagat acctacagcg tgagctatga gaaagcgcca cgcttcccga
     5401 agggagaaag gcggacaggt atccggtaag cggcagggtc ggaacaggag agcgcacgag
     5461 ggagcttcca gggggaaacg cctggtatct ttatagtcct gtcgggtttc gccacctctg
     5521 acttgagcgt cgatttttgt gatgctcgtc aggggggcgg agcctatgga aaaacgccag
     5581 caacgcggcc tttttacggt tcctggcctt ttgctggcct tttgctcaca tgttctttcc
     5641 tgcgttatcc cctgattctg tggataaccg tattaccgcc tttgagtgag ctgataccgc
     5701 tcgccgcagc cgaacgaccg agcgcagcga gtcagtgagc gaggaagcgg aagagcgccc
     5761 aatacgcaaa ccgcctctcc ccgcgcgttg gccgattcat taatgcagct ggcacgacag
     5821 gtttcccgac tggaaagcgg gcagtgagcg caacgcaatt aatgtgagtt agctcactca
     5881 ttaggcaccc caggctttac actttatgct tccggctcgt atgttgtgtg gaattgtgag
     5941 cggataacaa tttcacacag gaaacagcta tgaccatgat tacgccaagc gcgcaattaa
     6001 ccctcactaa agggaacaaa agctggagct gcaagcttaa tgtagtctta tgcaatactc
     6061 ttgtagtctt gcaacatggt aacgatgagt tagcaacatg ccttacaagg agagaaaaag
     6121 caccgtgcat gccgattggt ggaagtaagg tggtacgatc gtgccttatt aggaaggcaa
     6181 cagacgggtc tgacatggat tggacgaacc actgaattgc cgcattgcag agatattgta
     6241 tttaagtgcc tagctcgata cataaacggg tctctctggt tagaccagat ctgagcctgg
     6301 gagctctctg gctaactagg gaacccactg cttaagcctc aataaagctt gccttgagtg
     6361 cttcaagtag tgtgtgcccg tctgttgtgt gactctggta actagagatc cctcagaccc
     6421 ttttagtcag tgtggaaaat ctctagcagt ggcgcccgaa cagggacttg aaagcgaaag
     6481 ggaaaccaga ggagctctct cgacgcagga ctcggcttgc tgaagcgcgc acggcaagag
     6541 gcgaggggcg gcgactggtg agtacgccaa aaattttgac tagcggaggc tagaaggaga
     6601 gagatgggtg cgagagcgtc agtattaagc gggggagaat tagatcgcga tgggaaaaaa
     6661 ttcggttaag gccaggggga aagaaaaaat ataaattaaa acatatagta tgggcaagca
     6721 gggagctaga acgattcgca gttaatcctg gcctgttaga aacatcagaa ggctgtagac
     6781 aaatactggg acagctacaa ccatcccttc agacaggatc agaagaactt agatcattat
     6841 ataatacagt agcaaccctc tattgtgtgc atcaaaggat agagataaaa gacaccaagg
     6901 aagctttaga caagatagag gaagagcaaa acaaaagtaa gaccaccgca cagcaagcgg
     6961 ccgctgatct tcagacctgg aggaggagat atgagggaca attggagaag tgaattatat
     7021 aaatataaag tagtaaaaat tgaaccatta ggagtagcac ccaccaaggc aaagagaaga
     7081 gtggtgcaga gagaaaaaag agcagtggga ataggagctt tgttccttgg gttcttggga
     7141 gcagcaggaa gcactatggg cgcagcgtca atgacgctga cggtacaggc cagacaatta
     7201 ttgtctggta tagtgcagca gcagaacaat ttgctgaggg ctattgaggc gcaacagcat
     7261 ctgttgcaac tcacagtctg gggcatcaag cagctccagg caagaatcct ggctgtggaa
     7321 agatacctaa aggatcaaca gctcctgggg atttggggtt gctctggaaa actcatttgc
     7381 accactgctg tgccttggaa tgctagttgg agtaataaat ctctggaaca gatttggaat
     7441 cacacgacct ggatggagtg ggacagagaa attaacaatt acacaagctt aatacactcc
     7501 ttaattgaag aatcgcaaaa ccagcaagaa aagaatgaac aagaattatt ggaattagat
     7561 aaatgggcaa gtttgtggaa ttggtttaac ataacaaatt ggctgtggta tataaaatta
     7621 ttcataatga tagtaggagg cttggtaggt ttaagaatag tttttgctgt actttctata
     7681 gtgaatagag ttaggcaggg atattcacca ttatcgtttc agacccacct cccaaccccg
     7741 aggggaccca gagagggcct atttcccatg attccttcat atttgcatat acgatacaag
     7801 gctgttagag agataattag aattaatttg actgtaaaca caaagatatt agtacaaaat
     7861 acgtgacgta gaaagtaata atttcttggg tagtttgcag ttttaaaatt atgttttaaa
     7921 atggactatc atatgcttac cgtaacttga aagtatttcg atttcttggc tttatatatc
     7981 ttgtggaaag gacgaaacac cgttcacatc gtcgttcaca tggttttaga gctagaaata
     8041 gcaagttaaa ataaggctag tccgttatca acttgaaaaa gtggcaccga gtcggtgctt
     8101 ttttaagctt ggcgtaacta gatcttgaga caaatggcag tattcatcca caattttaaa
     8161 agaaaagggg ggattggggg gtacagtgca ggggaaagaa tagtagacat aatagcaaca
     8221 gacatacaaa ctaaagaatt acaaaaacaa attacaaaaa ttcaaaattt tcgggtttat
     8281 tacagggaca gcagagatcc actttggcgc cggctcgagg ggg
//
