[The description below was written by a language model from this plasmid's Addgene catalogue record and the feature table of its GenBank file.]
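Description:
CLK1 gRNA (BRDN0001146512) is a third-generation lentiviral CRISPR guide plasmid built on the lentiGuide-Puro backbone, carrying a single guide RNA directed against human CLK1 (also known as CLK or STY). The 8.3 kb circular construct is propagated in E. coli through a high-copy ColE1/pUC-type origin with ampicillin selection from the beta-lactamase gene. The backbone also carries an f1 origin, an SV40 origin and SV40 polyadenylation signal, and lac, T7 and T3 promoter remnants from the cloning vector.

The lentiviral transfer cassette begins with an RSV promoter fused to a truncated HIV-1 5' LTR, which makes genomic RNA production Tat-independent. It is followed by the Psi packaging signal, the Rev response element for nuclear export of unspliced RNA, and a cPPT/CTS element that aids nuclear import of the reverse-transcribed genome. It ends in a self-inactivating Delta-U3 3' LTR.

Within this frame, the human U6 RNA polymerase III promoter drives the CLK1-specific spacer joined to the Streptococcus pyogenes Cas9 gRNA scaffold. A separate EF-1-alpha promoter with its intron A expresses puromycin N-acetyltransferase, with a WPRE downstream to enhance transcript expression, so that transduced mammalian cells can be selected with puromycin.

The plasmid does not encode Cas9, so it is meant to be used alongside a separate Cas9 vector or in cells that already express Cas9, typically to knock out CLK1. The guide was designed against two CLK1 reference transcripts and belongs to a human kinome gRNA collection. The cloning method is not recorded.
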