Addgene plasmid #76230: CLK1 gRNA (BRDN0001146512)
Purpose: 3rd generation lentiviral gRNA plasmid targeting human CLK1
Depositing lab: John Doench & David Root. Depositing organization: Broad Institute. Publication: Optimized sgRNA design to maximize activity and minimize off-target effects of CRISPR-Cas9. Doench JG, Fusi N, Sullender M, Hegde M, Vaimberg EW, Donovan KF, Smith I, Tothova Z, Wilen C, Orchard R, Virgin HW, Listgarten J, Root DE. Nat Biotechnol. 2016 Jan 18. doi: 10.1038/nbt.3437. PubMed 26780180.
Backbone
  Vector backbone: lentiGuide-Puro
  Backbone manufacturer: Zhang Lab (Addgene plasmid # 52963)
  Vector type: Mammalian Expression, Lentiviral, CRISPR
  Selectable markers: Puromycin
Growth in bacteria
  Bacterial resistance: Ampicillin, 100 μg/mL
  Growth temperature: 37°C
  Growth strain: DH5alpha
  Copy number: High Copy
Gene/Insert
  Gene/Insert name: CLK1 (alt names: CLK1; NM_001162407.1)
  gRNA/shRNA sequence: TTCACATCGTCGTTCACATG
  Species: H. sapiens (human)
  Entrez Gene: CLK1 (a.k.a. CLK, CLK/STY, STY)
  Promoter: hU6
  Cloning method: Unknown
  Sequencing primers: 5′ U6-F; 3′ pS2-R
Terms and licenses: Academic/Nonprofit Terms; Industry Terms: Not Available to Industry
Depositor comments: The gRNA was designed to target the following Genbank reference sequence(s): NM_001162407.1,NM_004071.3. Note that this plasmid does NOT contain Cas9. It should be used in conjunction with lentiCas9-Blast (Addgene #52962) or otherwise with cell lines already expressing Cas9. Browse the full kinome gRNA library at http://www.addgene.org/pooled-library/broadgpp-human-kinome/ or visit http://www.broadinstitute.org/rnai/public/ for detailed protocols and information.
How to cite: CLK1 gRNA (BRDN0001146512) was a gift from John Doench & David Root (Addgene plasmid # 76230 ; http://n2t.net/addgene:76230 ; RRID:Addgene_76230)
