>Addgene plasmid #76230 | CLK1 gRNA (BRDN0001146512) | depositor partial sequence | sequence record 143690 | Target Sequence
TTCACATCGTCGTTCACATG
