>Addgene plasmid #76230 | CLK1 gRNA (BRDN0001146512) | addgene partial sequence | sequence record 185435 | hU6-F
CGTAGAAAGTAATAATTTCTTGGGTAGTTTGCAGTTTTAAAATTATGTTTTAAAATGGACTATCATATGC
TTACCGTAACTTGAAAGTATTTCGATTTCTTGGCTTTATATATCTTGTGGAAAGGACGAAACACCGTTCA
CATCGTCGTTCACATGGTTTTAGAGCTAGAAATAGCAAGTTAAAATAAGGCTAGTCCGTTATCAACTTGA
AAAAGTGGCACCGAGTCGGTGCTTTTTTAAGCTTGGCGTAACTAGATCTTGAGACAAATGGCAGTATTCA
TCCACAATTTTAAAAGAAAAGGGGGGATTGGGGGGTACAGTGCAGGGGAAAGAATAGTAGACATAATAGC
AACAGACATACAAACTAAAGAATTACAAAAACAAATTACAAAAATTCAAAATTTTCGGGTTTATTACAGG
GACAGCAGAGATCCACTTTGGCGCCGGCTCGAGGGGGCCCGGGTGCAAAGATGGATAAAGTTTTAAACAG
AGAGGAATCTTTGCAGCTAATGGACCTTCTAGGTCTTGAAAGGAGTGGGAATTGGCTCCGGTGCCCGTCA
GTGGGCAGAG
